>Addgene plasmid #187171 | TALED_Right-stuffer-1397C-UGI | addgene full sequence | sequence record 368789 | Addgene NGS Result
GACGGATCGGGAGATCTCCCGATCCCCTATGGTGCACTCTCAGTACAATCTGCTCTGATGCCGCATAGTT
AAGCCAGTATCTGCTCCCTGCTTGTGTGTTGGAGGTCGCTGAGTAGTGCGCGAGCAAAATTTAAGCTACA
ACAAGGCAAGGCTTGACCGACAATTGCATGAAGAATCTGCTTAGGGTTAGGCGTTTTGCGCTGCTTCGCG
ATGTACGGGCCAGATATACGCGTTGACATTGATTATTGACTAGTTATTAATAGTAATCAATTACGGGGTC
ATTAGTTCATAGCCCATATATGGAGTTCCGCGTTACATAACTTACGGTAAATGGCCCGCCTGGCTGACCG
CCCAACGACCCCCGCCCATTGACGTCAATAATGACGTATGTTCCCATAGTAACGCCAATAGGGACTTTCC
ATTGACGTCAATGGGTGGAGTATTTACGGTAAACTGCCCACTTGGCAGTACATCAAGTGTATCATATGCC
AAGTACGCCCCCTATTGACGTCAATGACGGTAAATGGCCCGCCTGGCATTATGCCCAGTACATGACCTTA
TGGGACTTTCCTACTTGGCAGTACATCTACGTATTAGTCATCGCTATTACCATGGTGATGCGGTTTTGGC
AGTACATCAATGGGCGTGGATAGCGGTTTGACTCACGGGGATTTCCAAGTCTCCACCCCATTGACGTCAA
TGGGAGTTTGTTTTGGCACCAAAATCAACGGGACTTTCCAAAATGTCGTAACAACTCCGCCCCATTGACG
CAAATGGGCGGTAGGCGTGTACGGTGGGAGGTCTATATAAGCAGAGCTCTCTGGCTAACTAGAGAACCCA
CTGCTTACTGGCTTATCGAAATTAATACGACTCACTATAGGGAGATGGCCTCTGTCTTGACACCACTCCT
GCTCAGGGGCCTGACTGGATCAGCTAGGCGGCTCCCCGTTCCTCGCGCAAAAATACACAGCCTGGACTAT
AAGGACCATGACGGTGATTACAAAGATCACGACATAGATTATAAGGATGATGATGATAAGGGGATCCGAA
TTCAAGATCTACGCACGCTCGGCTACAGCCAGCAGCAACAGGAGAAGATCAAACCGAAGGTTCGTTCGAC
AGTGGCGCAGCACCACGAGGCACTGGTCGGCCATGGGTTTACACACGCGCACATCGTTGCGCTCAGCCAA
CACCCGGCAGCGTTAGGGACCGTCGCTGTCAAGTATCAGGACATGATCGCAGCGTTGCCAGAGGCGACAC
ACGAAGCGATCGTTGGCGTCGGCAAACAGTGGTCCGGCGCACGCGCTCTGGAGGCCTTGCTCACGGTGGC
GGGAGAGTTGAGAGGTCCACCGTTACAGTTGGACACAGGCCAACTTCTCAAGATTGCAAAACGTGGCGGC
GTGACCGCAGTGGAGGCAGTGCATGCATGGCGCAATGCACTGACGGGTGCCCCCCTGAAGAGACCTCCGT
AAGATGCTTTTCTGTGACTGGTGAGTACTCAACCAAGTCATTCTGAGAATAGTGTATGCGGCGACCGAGT
TGCTCTTGCCCGGCGTCAATACGGGATAATACCGCGCCACATAGCAGAACTTTAAAAGTGCTCATCATTG
GAAAACGTTCTTCGGGGCGAAAACTCTCAAGGATCTTACCGCTGTTGAGATCCAGTTCGATGTAACCCAC
TCGTGCACCCAACTGATCTTCAGCATCTTTTACTTTCACCAGCGTTTCTGGGTGAGCAAAAACAGGAAGG
CAAAATGCCGCAAAAAAGGGAATAAGGGCGACACGGAAATGTTGAATACTCATACTCTTCCTTTTTCAAT
ATTATTGAAGCATTTATCAGGGTTATTGTCTCATGAGCGGATACATATTTGAATGTATTTAGAAAAATAA
ACAAATAGGGGTTCCGCGCACATTTCCCCGAAAAGTGCCACCTGACGTCTAAGAAACCATTATTATCATG
ACATTAACCTATAAAAATAGGCGTATCACGAGGCCCTTTCGTCTCGCGCGTTTCGGTGATGACGGTGAAA
ACCTCTGACACATGCAGCTCCCGGAGACGGTCACAGCTTGTCTGTAAGCGGATGCCGGGAGCAGACAAGC
CCGTCAGGGCGCGTCAGCGGGTGTTGGCGGGTGTCGGGGCTGGCTTAACTATGCGGCATCAGAGCAGATT
GTACTGAGAGTGCACCATATGCGGTGTGAAATACCGCACAGATGCGTAAGGAGAAAATACCGCATCAGGC
GCCATTCGCCATTCAGGCTGCGCAACTGTTGGGAAGGGCGATCGGTGCGGGCCTCTTCGCTATTACGCCA
GCTGGCGAAAGGGGGATGTGCTGCAAGGCGATTAAGTTGGGTAACGCCAGGGTTTTCCCAGTCACGACGT
TGTAAAACGACGGCCAGTGAATTCGAGCTCGGTACCCGGGGATCCTCTAGAGTCGACCTGCAGGCATGCA
AGCTTGGCGTAATCATGGTCATAGCTGTTTCCTGTGTGAAATTGTTATCCGCTCACAATTCCACACAACA
TACGAGCCGGAAGCATAAAGTGTAAAGCCTGGGGTGCCTAATGAGTGAGCTAACTCACATTAATTGCGTT
GCGCTCACTGCCCGCTTTCCAGTCGGGAAACCTGTCGTGCCAGCTGCATTAATGAATCGGCCAACGCGCG
GGGAGAGGCGGTTTGCGTATTGGGCGCTCTTCCGCTTCCTCGCTCACTGACTCGCTGCGCTCGGTCGTTC
GGCTGCGGCGAGCGGTATCAGCTCACTCAAAGGCGGTAATACGGTTATCCACAGAATCAGGGGGGTCTCA
CGGTCTGACTCCGGAACAGGTGGTGGCGATTGCAAGCAACGGCGGCGGCAAACAGGCTCTAGAGAGCATT
GTTGCCCAGCTCTCCAGACCTGATCCGGCGCTAGCCGCGTTGACAAATGATCATCTTGTTGCTCTTGCTT
GTCTTGGCGGACGACCTGCCCTGGATGCTGTGAAAAAGGGGTTGGGGGGCTCTGGCAGTGCCATACCTGT
GAAGCGGGGAGCAACAGGGGAGACAAAGGTGTTCACAGGCAACTCTAACAGTCCAAAGAGCCCCACCAAA
GGCGGGTGTTCCGGTGGTTCAACAAATCTGTCTGACATCATAGAAAAAGAAACTGGCAAACAACTGGTGA
TACAAGAAAGTATTCTGATGTTGCCTGAGGAAGTTGAAGAGGTAATAGGCAACAAGCCTGAAAGCGATAT
ACTGGTACATACCGCATACGATGAGTCAACTGACGAAAACGTGATGCTCTTGACATCCGATGCCCCTGAA
TACAAGCCCTGGGCACTTGTAATCCAAGATAGTAATGGGGAGAACAAAATCAAAATGTTGTAGTCAGGGC
CCTATTCTATAGTGTCACCTAAATGCTAGAGCTCGCTGATCAGCCTCGACTGTGCCTTCTAGTTGCCAGC
CATCTGTTGTTTGCCCCTCCCCCGTGCCTTCCTTGACCCTGGAAGGTGCCACTCCCACTGTCCTTTCCTA
ATAAAATGAGGAAATTGCATCGCATTGTCTGAGTAGGTGTCATTCTATTCTGGGGGGTGGGGTGGGGCAG
GACAGCAAGGGGGAGGATTGGGAAGACAATAGCAGGCATGCTGGGGATGCGGTGGGCTCTATGGCTTCTG
AGGCGGAAAGAACCAGCTGGGGCTCTAGGGGGTATCCCCACGCTGCAGTGAGCGGGACTCTGGGGTTCGA
AATGACCGACCAAGCGACGCCCAACCTGCCATCACGAGATTTCGATTCCACCGCCGCCTTCTATGAAAGG
TTGGGCTTCGGAATCGTTTTCCGGGACGCCGGCTGGATGATCCTCCAGCGCGGGGATCTCATGCTGGAGT
TCTTCGCCCACCCCAACTTGTTTATTGCAGCTTATAATGGTTACAAATAAAGCAATAGCATCACAAATTT
CACAAATAAAGCATTTTTTTCACTGCATTCTAGTTGTGGTTTGTCCAAACTCATCAATGTATCTTATCAT
GTCTGTATACCGTCGACCTCTAGCTAGAGCTTGGCGTAATCATGGTCATAGCTGTTTCCTGTGTGAAATT
GTTATCCGCTCACAATTCCACACAACATACGAGCCGGAAGCATAAAGTGTAAAGCCTGGGGTGCCTAATG
AGTGAGCTAACTCACATTAATTGCGTTGCGCTCACTGCCCGCTTTCCAGTCGGGAAACCTGTCGTGCCAG
CTGCATTAATGAATCGGCCAACGCGCGGGGAGAGGCGGTTTGCGTATTGGGCGCTCTTCCGCTTCCTCGC
TCACTGACTCGCTGCGCTCGGTCGTTCGGCTGCGGCGAGCGGTATCAGCTCACTCAAAGGCGGTAATACG
GTTATCCACAGAATCAGGGGATAACGCAGGAAAGAACATGTGAGCAAAAGGCCAGCAAAAGGCCAGGAAC
CGTAAAAAGGCCGCGTTGCTGGCGTTTTTCCATAGGCTCCGCCCCCCTGACGAGCATCACAAAAATCGAC
GCTCAAGTCAGAGGTGGCGAAACCCGACAGGACTATAAAGATACCAGGCGTTTCCCCCTGGAAGCTCCCT
CGTGCGCTCTCCTGTTCCGACCCTGCCGCTTACCGGATACCTGTCCGCCTTTCTCCCTTCGGGAAGCGTG
GCGCTTTCTCATAGCTCACGCTGTAGGTATCTCAGTTCGGTGTAGGTCGTTCGCTCCAAGCTGGGCTGTG
TGCACGAACCCCCCGTTCAGCCCGACCGCTGCGCCTTATCCGGTAACTATCGTCTTGAGTCCAACCCGGT
AAGACACGACTTATCGCCACTGGCAGCAGCCACTGGTAACAGGATTAGCAGAGCGAGGTATGTAGGCGGT
GCTACAGAGTTCTTGAAGTGGTGGCCTAACTACGGCTACACTAGAAGAACAGTATTTGGTATCTGCGCTC
TGCTGAAGCCAGTTACCTTCGGAAAAAGAGTTGGTAGCTCTTGATCCGGCAAACAAACCACCGCTGGTAG
CGGTGGTTTTTTTGTTTGCAAGCAGCAGATTACGCGCAGAAAAAAAGGATCTCAAGAAGATCCTTTGATC
TTTTCTACGGGGTCTGACGCTCAGTGGAACGAAAACTCACGTTAAGGGATTTTGGTCATGAGATTATCAA
AAAGGATCTTCACCTAGATCCTTTTAAATTAAAAATGAAGTTTTAAATCAATCTAAAGTATATATGAGTA
AACTTGGTCTGACAGTTACCAATGCTTAATCAGTGAGGCACCTATCTCAGCGATCTGTCTATTTCGTTCA
TCCATAGTTGCCTGACTCCCCGTCGTGTAGATAACTACGATACGGGAGGGCTTACCATCTGGCCCCAGTG
CTGCAATGATACCGCGAGATCCACGCTCACCGGCTCCAGATTTATCAGCAATAAACCAGCCAGCCGGAAG
GGCCGAGCGCAGAAGTGGTCCTGCAACTTTATCCGCCTCCATCCAGTCTATTAATTGTTGCCGGGAAGCT
AGAGTAAGTAGTTCGCCAGTTAATAGTTTGCGCAACGTTGTTGCCATTGCTACAGGCATCGTGGTGTCAC
GCTCGTCGTTTGGTATGGCTTCATTCAGCTCCGGTTCCCAACGATCAAGGCGAGTTACATGATCCCCCAT
GTTGTGCAAAAAAGCGGTTAGCTCCTTCGGTCCTCCGATCGTTGTCAGAAGTAAGTTGGCCGCAGTGTTA
TCACTCATGGTTATGGCAGCACTGCATAATTCTCTTACTGTCATGCCATCCGTAAGATGCTTTTCTGTGA
CTGGTGAGTACTCAACCAAGTCATTCTGAGAATAGTGTATGCGGCGACCGAGTTGCTCTTGCCCGGCGTC
AATACGGGATAATACCGCGCCACATAGCAGAACTTTAAAAGTGCTCATCATTGGAAAACGTTCTTCGGGG
CGAAAACTCTCAAGGATCTTACCGCTGTTGAGATCCAGTTCGATGTAACCCACTCGTGCACCCAACTGAT
CTTCAGCATCTTTTACTTTCACCAGCGTTTCTGGGTGAGCAAAAACAGGAAGGCAAAATGCCGCAAAAAA
GGGAATAAGGGCGACACGGAAATGTTGAATACTCATACTCTTCCTTTTTCAATATTATTGAAGCATTTAT
CAGGGTTATTGTCTCATGAGCGGATACATATTTGAATGTATTTAGAAAAATAAACAAATAGGGGTTCCGC
GCACATTTCCCCGAAAAGTGCCACCTGACGTC
Features (pLannotate 1.2.2; 32 found; start..end, strand, type, name):
     28..80      -  misc_feature   bom (fragment): basis of mobility region from pBR322
    235..614     +  enhancer       CMV enhancer: human cytomegalovirus immediate early enhancer
    615..818     +  promoter       CMV promoter: human cytomegalovirus (CMV) immediate early promoter
    814..847     +  LTR            5' LTR (truncated) (fragment): truncated 5' long terminal repeat (LTR) from HIV-1
    863..881     +  promoter       T7 promoter: promoter for bacteriophage T7 RNA polymerase
    891..974     +  CDS            COX8A (fragment): COX8A_HUMAN - Also known as COX8, COX8L. Experimental evidence at protein level: Swiss-Prot protein existence level 1. Component of the cytochrome c oxidase, the last enzyme in the mitochondrial electron transport chain which drives oxidative phosphorylation. The respiratory chain contains 3 multisubunit complexes succinate dehydrogenase (complex II, CII), ubiquinol- cytochrome c oxidoreductase (cytochrome b-c1 complex, complex III, CIII) and cytochrome c oxidase (complex IV, CIV), that cooperate to transfer electrons derived from NADH and succinate to molecular oxygen, creating an electrochem
   1017..1041    +  CDS            2xFLAG (fragment): two tandem FLAG® epitope tags
   1056..1469    +  CDS            avrXa10 (fragment): AVX10_XANOO - Experimental evidence at protein level: Swiss-Prot protein existence level 1. Avirulence protein. Induces the hypersensitive response (HR)in rice plants carrying the resistance gene Xa10. Activity depends on the presence of the core repeat domains; replacement with repeat domains from other proteins (AvrBs3 of X.euvesicatoria (AC P14727) or AvrXa7 of this organism) does not elicit the HR. Probably acts as a transcription factor in its host plant (rice) to induce plant resistance or disease. From Xanthomonas oryzae pv. oryzae.
   1466..1803    -  CDS            AmpR (fragment): β-lactamase; bla; confers resistance to ampicillin, carbenicillin, and related antibiotics
   1804..1908    -  promoter       AmpR promoter: bla
   2003..2038    +  CDS            rop (fragment): Rop protein, which maintains plasmids at low copy number; rop
   2140..2239    +  misc_feature   bom (fragment): basis of mobility region from pBR322
   2245..2402    -  CDS            lacZα (fragment): LacZα fragment of β-galactosidase; lacZ fragment
   2399..2455    +  misc_feature   MCS: pUC18/19 multiple cloning site
   2492..2508    -  protein_bind   lac operator: The lac repressor binds to the lac operator to inhibit transcription in E. coli. This inhibition can be relieved by adding lactose or isopropyl-β-D-thiogalactopyranoside (IPTG). lac repressor encoded by lacI
   2516..2546    -  promoter       lac promoter: promoter for the E. coli lac operon
   2561..2582    -  protein_bind   CAP binding site: CAP binding activates transcription in the presence of cAMP. E. coli catabolite activator protein
   2595..2687    -  CDS            lacI (fragment): lac repressor; lacI; The lac repressor binds to the lac operator to inhibit transcription in E. coli. This inhibition can be relieved by adding lactose or isopropyl-β-D-thiogalactopyranoside (IPTG).
   2689..2793    -  rep_origin     RSF ori (fragment): Plasmids containing the RSF 1030 origin of replication can be propagated in E. coli cells that contain additional plasmids with compatible origins.
   3102..3350    +  CDS            UGI: UNGI_BPPB2 - Experimental evidence at protein level: Swiss-Prot protein existence level 1. This protein binds specifically and reversibly to the host uracil-DNA glycosylase, preventing removal of uracil residues from PBS2 DNA by the host uracil-excision repair system. From Bacillus phage PBS2 (Bacteriophage PBS2).
   3366..3384    -  promoter       SP6 promoter: promoter for bacteriophage SP6 RNA polymerase
   3410..3634    +  polyA_signal   bGH poly(A) signal: bovine growth hormone polyadenylation signal
   3638..3659    +  promoter       SV40 promoter (fragment): SV40 enhancer and early promoter
   3712..3870    +  CDS            ble (fragment): BLE_KLEPN - Experimental evidence at protein level: Swiss-Prot protein existence level 1. Binding protein with a strong affinity to the bleomycin family of antibiotics. Binds to CL990; an antimitotic-antibiotic compound. From Klebsiella pneumoniae.
   3865..3986    +  polyA_signal   SV40 poly(A) signal: SV40 polyadenylation signal
   4059..4075    -  protein_bind   lac operator: The lac repressor binds to the lac operator to inhibit transcription in E. coli. This inhibition can be relieved by adding lactose or isopropyl-β-D-thiogalactopyranoside (IPTG). lac repressor encoded by lacI
   4083..4113    -  promoter       lac promoter: promoter for the E. coli lac operon
   4128..4149    -  protein_bind   CAP binding site: CAP binding activates transcription in the presence of cAMP. E. coli catabolite activator protein
   4162..4254    -  CDS            lacI (fragment): lac repressor; lacI; The lac repressor binds to the lac operator to inhibit transcription in E. coli. This inhibition can be relieved by adding lactose or isopropyl-β-D-thiogalactopyranoside (IPTG).
   4437..5025    -  rep_origin     ori: high-copy-number ColE1/pMB1/pBR322/pUC origin of replication
   5196..6056    -  CDS            AmpR: β-lactamase; bla; confers resistance to ampicillin, carbenicillin, and related antibiotics
   6057..6161    -  promoter       AmpR promoter: bla
