[The description below was written by a language model from this plasmid's Addgene catalogue record and pLannotate feature annotations shown in this document.]
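Description:
TALED_Right-stuffer-1397C-UGI is a mammalian expression plasmid on the p3s backbone. It was deposited as the parental vector from which the other constructs in a TALE-based mitochondrial base-editing series were built. It is propagated in E. coli from a high-copy ColE1/pUC-type origin and selected with ampicillin through a complete β-lactamase gene and its promoter. The catalogue size fields are inconsistent: they list 6,192 bp as the backbone without insert and 2,466 bp as both insert and total size. The sequenced record is 6,192 nt, so that figure appears to be the whole plasmid.

Expression is driven by the CMV enhancer and promoter and terminated by the bGH polyadenylation signal, with flanking T7 and SP6 promoters. The annotated open reading frame starts with a COX8A fragment, which serves as a mitochondrial targeting sequence, followed by a FLAG epitope fragment and an N-terminal TALE scaffold region matched to Xanthomonas AvrXa10. Where the DNA-binding repeat array would normally sit, there is a stuffer made of bacterial vector debris, including a partial AmpR with its promoter, rop, bom, lacZα and a pUC multiple cloning site, lac regulatory elements and an RSF ori fragment. This placeholder is presumably replaced by custom TALE repeats when target-specific "Right" arms are assembled.

Downstream lies an unannotated stretch that, going by the construct name, would hold the "1397C" component, although the record does not define that term. It is followed by UGI, the phage PBS2 uracil-DNA glycosylase inhibitor, which blocks uracil excision. Only remnants of an SV40 promoter and a ble cassette are present, so no functional mammalian selection marker is evident.
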