Addgene plasmid #187171: TALED_Right-stuffer-1397C-UGI
Purpose: original vector to make all constructs
Depositing lab: Jin-Soo Kim. Depositing organization: Institute for Basic Science. Publication: Targeted A-to-G base editing in human mitochondrial DNA with programmable deaminases. Cho SI, Lee S, Mok YG, Lim K, Lee J, Lee JM, Chung E, Kim JS. Cell. 2022 May 12;185(10):1764-1776.e12. doi: 10.1016/j.cell.2022.03.039. Epub 2022 Apr 25. PubMed 35472302.
Backbone
  Vector backbone: p3s
  Backbone size w/o insert (bp): 6192
  Total vector size (bp): 2466
  Vector type: Mammalian Expression
Growth in bacteria
  Bacterial resistance: Ampicillin, 100 μg/mL
  Growth temperature: 37°C
  Growth strain: DH5alpha
  Copy number: High Copy
Gene/Insert
  Gene/Insert name: Right-stuffer-1397C-UGI
  Species: Synthetic
  Insert size (bp): 2466
  Promoter: pCMV
  Cloning method: Gibson Cloning
  Sequencing primers: 5′ CGCAAATGGGCGGTAGGCGTG; 3′ TAGAAGGCACAGTCGAGG
Terms and licenses: Academic/Nonprofit Terms; Industry Terms: Not Available to Industry
How to cite: TALED_Right-stuffer-1397C-UGI was a gift from Jin-Soo Kim (Addgene plasmid # 187171 ; http://n2t.net/addgene:187171 ; RRID:Addgene_187171)
